LOCUS       Exported 8323 bp ds-DNA circular SYN 13-MAY-2021
DEFINITION  3rd generation lentiviral gRNA plasmid targeting human GAK.
ACCESSION   .
VERSION     .
KEYWORDS    GAK gRNA (BRDN0001148048)
SOURCE      synthetic DNA construct
  ORGANISM  synthetic DNA construct
REFERENCE   1 (bases 1 to 8323)
  AUTHORS   Doench JG, Fusi N, Sullender M, Hegde M, Vaimberg EW, Donovan KF,
            Smith I, Tothova Z, Wilen C, Orchard R, Virgin HW, Listgarten J,
            Root DE
  TITLE     Optimized sgRNA design to maximize activity and minimize off-target
            effects of CRISPR-Cas9.
  JOURNAL   Nat Biotechnol. 2016 Jan 18. doi: 10.1038/nbt.3437.
  PUBMED    26780180
REFERENCE   2 (bases 1 to 8323)
  AUTHORS   .
  TITLE     Direct Submission
  JOURNAL   Exported May 13, 2021 from SnapGene Server 1.1.58
            http://www.snapgene.com
FEATURES             Location/Qualifiers
     source          1..8323
                     /organism="synthetic DNA construct"
                     /mol_type="other DNA"
     promoter        87..1265
                     /label=EF-1-alpha promoter
                     /note="strong constitutive promoter for human elongation
                     factor EF-1-alpha"
     intron          318..1256
                     /label=EF-1-alpha intron A
                     /note="intron upstream of the start codon of human
                     EF-1-alpha"
     primer_bind     1213..1233
                     /label=EF1a-F
                     /note="Human elongation factor-1a promoter, forward primer"
     CDS             1278..1877
                     /codon_start=1
                     /gene="pac from Streptomyces alboniger"
                     /product="puromycin N-acetyltransferase"
                     /label=PuroR
                     /note="confers resistance to puromycin"
                     /translation="MTEYKPTVRLATRDDVPRAVRTLAAAFADYPATRHTVDPDRHIER
                     VTELQELFLTRVGLDIGKVWVADDGAAVAVWTTPESVEAGAVFAEIGPRMAELSGSRLA
                     AQQQMEGLLAPHRPKEPAWFLATVGVSPDHQGKGLGSAVVLPGVEAAERAGVPAFLETS
                     APRNLPFYERLGFTVTADVEVPEGPRTWCMTRKPGA"
     primer_bind     complement(1278..1297)
                     /label=Puro-R
                     /note="Puromycin resistance gene, reverse primer. Also
                     called puro-variant-R"
     primer_bind     1774..1794
                     /label=Puro-F
                     /note="Puromycin resistance gene, forward primer"
     misc_feature    1893..2481
                     /label=WPRE
                     /note="woodchuck hepatitis virus posttranscriptional
                     regulatory element"
     primer_bind     complement(1946..1966)
                     /label=WPRE-R
                     /note="WPRE, reverse primer"
     CDS             complement(2364..2375)
                     /codon_start=1
                     /product="Factor Xa recognition and cleavage site"
                     /label=Factor Xa site
                     /translation="IEGR"
     LTR             2553..2786
                     /label=3' LTR (Delta-U3)
                     /note="self-inactivating 3' long terminal repeat (LTR) from
                     HIV-1"
     polyA_signal    2864..2985
                     /label=SV40 poly(A) signal
                     /note="SV40 polyadenylation signal"
     primer_bind     complement(2901..2920)
                     /label=SV40pA-R
                     /note="SV40 polyA, reverse primer"
     primer_bind     2955..2974
                     /label=EBV-rev
                     /note="SV40 polyA terminator, reverse primer"
     rep_origin      3025..3160
                     /label=SV40 ori
                     /note="SV40 origin of replication"
     primer_bind     3087..3106
                     /label=SV40pro-F
                     /note="SV40 promoter/origin, forward primer"
     primer_bind     complement(3180..3199)
                     /label=T7
                     /note="T7 promoter, forward primer"
     promoter        complement(3181..3199)
                     /label=T7 promoter
                     /note="promoter for bacteriophage T7 RNA polymerase"
     primer_bind     complement(3209..3226)
                     /label=M13 Forward
                     /note="In lacZ gene. Also called M13-F20 or M13 (-21)
                     Forward"
     primer_bind     complement(3209..3225)
                     /label=M13 fwd
                     /note="common sequencing primer, one of multiple similar
                     variants"
     primer_bind     complement(3218..3240)
                     /label=M13/pUC Forward
                     /note="In lacZ gene"
     rep_origin      3367..3822
                     /direction=RIGHT
                     /label=f1 ori
                     /note="f1 bacteriophage origin of replication; arrow
                     indicates direction of (+) strand synthesis"
     primer_bind     complement(3454..3473)
                     /label=F1ori-R
                     /note="F1 origin, reverse primer"
     primer_bind     3664..3685
                     /label=F1ori-F
                     /note="F1 origin, forward primer"
     promoter        3848..3952
                     /gene="bla"
                     /label=AmpR promoter
     CDS             3953..4813
                     /codon_start=1
                     /gene="bla"
                     /product="beta-lactamase"
                     /label=AmpR
                     /note="confers resistance to ampicillin, carbenicillin, and
                     related antibiotics"
                     /translation="MSIQHFRVALIPFFAAFCLPVFAHPETLVKVKDAEDQLGARVGYI
                     ELDLNSGKILESFRPEERFPMMSTFKVLLCGAVLSRIDAGQEQLGRRIHYSQNDLVEYS
                     PVTEKHLTDGMTVRELCSAAITMSDNTAANLLLTTIGGPKELTAFLHNMGDHVTRLDRW
                     EPELNEAIPNDERDTTMPVAMATTLRKLLTGELLTLASRQQLIDWMEADKVAGPLLRSA
                     LPAGWFIADKSGAGERGSRGIIAALGPDGKPSRIVVIYTTGSQATMDERNRQIAEIGAS
                     LIKHW"
     primer_bind     complement(4171..4190)
                     /label=Amp-R
                     /note="Ampicillin resistance gene, reverse primer"
     rep_origin      4984..5572
                     /direction=RIGHT
                     /label=ori
                     /note="high-copy-number ColE1/pMB1/pBR322/pUC origin of
                     replication"
     primer_bind     5473..5492
                     /label=pBR322ori-F
                     /note="pBR322 origin, forward primer"
     primer_bind     5726..5743
                     /label=L4440
                     /note="L4440 vector, forward primer"
     protein_bind    5860..5881
                     /label=CAP binding site
                     /bound_moiety="E. coli catabolite activator protein"
                     /note="CAP binding activates transcription in the presence
                     of cAMP."
     promoter        5896..5926
                     /label=lac promoter
                     /note="promoter for the E. coli lac operon"
     protein_bind    5934..5950
                     /label=lac operator
                     /bound_moiety="lac repressor encoded by lacI"
                     /note="The lac repressor binds to the lac operator to
                     inhibit transcription in E. coli. This inhibition can be
                     relieved by adding lactose or
                     isopropyl-beta-D-thiogalactopyranoside (IPTG)."
     primer_bind     5939..5961
                     /label=M13/pUC Reverse
                     /note="In lacZ gene"
     primer_bind     5958..5974
                     /label=M13 rev
                     /note="common sequencing primer, one of multiple similar
                     variants"
     primer_bind     5958..5974
                     /label=M13 Reverse
                     /note="In lacZ gene. Also called M13-rev"
     primer_bind     5993..6013
                     /label=T3
                     /note="T3 promoter, forward primer"
     promoter        5995..6013
                     /label=T3 promoter
                     /note="promoter for bacteriophage T3 RNA polymerase"
     promoter        6041..6267
                     /label=RSV promoter
                     /note="Rous sarcoma virus enhancer/promoter"
     LTR             6268..6448
                     /label=5' LTR (truncated)
                     /note="truncated 5' long terminal repeat (LTR) from HIV-1"
     misc_feature    6495..6620
                     /label=HIV-1 Psi
                     /note="packaging signal of human immunodeficiency virus
                     type 1"
     misc_feature    7113..7346
                     /label=RRE
                     /note="The Rev response element (RRE) of HIV-1 allows for
                     Rev-dependent mRNA export from the nucleus to the
                     cytoplasm."
     CDS             7531..7575
                     /codon_start=1
                     /product="antigenic peptide corresponding to amino acids
                     655 to 669 of the HIV envelope protein gp41 (Lutje Hulsik
                     et al., 2013)"
                     /label=gp41 peptide
                     /note="recognized by the 2H10 single-chain llama nanobody"
                     /translation="KNEQELLELDKWASL"
     promoter        7753..7993
                     /label=U6 promoter
                     /note="RNA polymerase III promoter for human U6 snRNA"
     primer_bind     7753..7773
                     /label=hU6-F
                     /note="Human U6 promoter, forward primer"
     primer_bind     7924..7943
                     /label=LKO.1 5'
                     /note="Human U6 promoter, forward primer"
     misc_RNA        8023..8098
                     /label=gRNA scaffold
                     /note="guide RNA scaffold for the Streptococcus pyogenes
                     CRISPR/Cas9 system"
     misc_feature    8154..8271
                     /label=cPPT/CTS
                     /note="central polypurine tract and central termination
                     sequence of HIV-1"
ORIGIN
        1 cccgggtgca aagatggata aagttttaaa cagagaggaa tctttgcagc taatggacct
       61 tctaggtctt gaaaggagtg ggaattggct ccggtgcccg tcagtgggca gagcgcacat
      121 cgcccacagt ccccgagaag ttggggggag gggtcggcaa ttgatccggt gcctagagaa
      181 ggtggcgcgg ggtaaactgg gaaagtgatg tcgtgtactg gctccgcctt tttcccgagg
      241 gtgggggaga accgtatata agtgcagtag tcgccgtgaa cgttcttttt cgcaacgggt
      301 ttgccgccag aacacaggta agtgccgtgt gtggttcccg cgggcctggc ctctttacgg
      361 gttatggccc ttgcgtgcct tgaattactt ccacctggct gcagtacgtg attcttgatc
      421 ccgagcttcg ggttggaagt gggtgggaga gttcgaggcc ttgcgcttaa ggagcccctt
      481 cgcctcgtgc ttgagttgag gcctggcctg ggcgctgggg ccgccgcgtg cgaatctggt
      541 ggcaccttcg cgcctgtctc gctgctttcg ataagtctct agccatttaa aatttttgat
      601 gacctgctgc gacgcttttt ttctggcaag atagtcttgt aaatgcgggc caagatctgc
      661 acactggtat ttcggttttt ggggccgcgg gcggcgacgg ggcccgtgcg tcccagcgca
      721 catgttcggc gaggcggggc ctgcgagcgc ggccaccgag aatcggacgg gggtagtctc
      781 aagctggccg gcctgctctg gtgcctggcc tcgcgccgcc gtgtatcgcc ccgccctggg
      841 cggcaaggct ggcccggtcg gcaccagttg cgtgagcgga aagatggccg cttcccggcc
      901 ctgctgcagg gagctcaaaa tggaggacgc ggcgctcggg agagcgggcg ggtgagtcac
      961 ccacacaaag gaaaagggcc tttccgtcct cagccgtcgc ttcatgtgac tccacggagt
     1021 accgggcgcc gtccaggcac ctcgattagt tctcgagctt ttggagtacg tcgtctttag
     1081 gttgggggga ggggttttat gcgatggagt ttccccacac tgagtgggtg gagactgaag
     1141 ttaggccagc ttggcacttg atgtaattct ccttggaatt tgcccttttt gagtttggat
     1201 cttggttcat tctcaagcct cagacagtgg ttcaaagttt ttttcttcca tttcaggtgt
     1261 cgtgacgtac ggccaccatg accgagtaca agcccacggt gcgcctcgcc acccgcgacg
     1321 acgtccccag ggccgtacgc accctcgccg ccgcgttcgc cgactacccc gccacgcgcc
     1381 acaccgtcga tccggaccgc cacatcgagc gggtcaccga gctgcaagaa ctcttcctca
     1441 cgcgcgtcgg gctcgacatc ggcaaggtgt gggtcgcgga cgacggcgcc gccgtggcgg
     1501 tctggaccac gccggagagc gtcgaagcgg gggcggtgtt cgccgagatc ggcccgcgca
     1561 tggccgagtt gagcggttcc cggctggccg cgcagcaaca gatggaaggc ctcctggcgc
     1621 cgcaccggcc caaggagccc gcgtggttcc tggccaccgt cggagtctcg cccgaccacc
     1681 agggcaaggg tctgggcagc gccgtcgtgc tccccggagt ggaggcggcc gagcgcgccg
     1741 gggtgcccgc cttcctggag acctccgcgc cccgcaacct ccccttctac gagcggctcg
     1801 gcttcaccgt caccgccgac gtcgaggtgc ccgaaggacc gcgcacctgg tgcatgaccc
     1861 gcaagcccgg tgcctgaacg cgttaagtcg acaatcaacc tctggattac aaaatttgtg
     1921 aaagattgac tggtattctt aactatgttg ctccttttac gctatgtgga tacgctgctt
     1981 taatgccttt gtatcatgct attgcttccc gtatggcttt cattttctcc tccttgtata
     2041 aatcctggtt gctgtctctt tatgaggagt tgtggcccgt tgtcaggcaa cgtggcgtgg
     2101 tgtgcactgt gtttgctgac gcaaccccca ctggttgggg cattgccacc acctgtcagc
     2161 tcctttccgg gactttcgct ttccccctcc ctattgccac ggcggaactc atcgccgcct
     2221 gccttgcccg ctgctggaca ggggctcggc tgttgggcac tgacaattcc gtggtgttgt
     2281 cggggaaatc atcgtccttt ccttggctgc tcgcctgtgt tgccacctgg attctgcgcg
     2341 ggacgtcctt ctgctacgtc ccttcggccc tcaatccagc ggaccttcct tcccgcggcc
     2401 tgctgccggc tctgcggcct cttccgcgtc ttcgccttcg ccctcagacg agtcggatct
     2461 ccctttgggc cgcctccccg cgtcgacttt aagaccaatg acttacaagg cagctgtaga
     2521 tcttagccac tttttaaaag aaaagggggg actggaaggg ctaattcact cccaacgaag
     2581 acaagatctg ctttttgctt gtactgggtc tctctggtta gaccagatct gagcctggga
     2641 gctctctggc taactaggga acccactgct taagcctcaa taaagcttgc cttgagtgct
     2701 tcaagtagtg tgtgcccgtc tgttgtgtga ctctggtaac tagagatccc tcagaccctt
     2761 ttagtcagtg tggaaaatct ctagcagtac gtatagtagt tcatgtcatc ttattattca
     2821 gtatttataa cttgcaaaga aatgaatatc agagagtgag aggaacttgt ttattgcagc
     2881 ttataatggt tacaaataaa gcaatagcat cacaaatttc acaaataaag catttttttc
     2941 actgcattct agttgtggtt tgtccaaact catcaatgta tcttatcatg tctggctcta
     3001 gctatcccgc ccctaactcc gcccatcccg cccctaactc cgcccagttc cgcccattct
     3061 ccgccccatg gctgactaat tttttttatt tatgcagagg ccgaggccgc ctcggcctct
     3121 gagctattcc agaagtagtg aggaggcttt tttggaggcc tagggacgta cccaattcgc
     3181 cctatagtga gtcgtattac gcgcgctcac tggccgtcgt tttacaacgt cgtgactggg
     3241 aaaaccctgg cgttacccaa cttaatcgcc ttgcagcaca tccccctttc gccagctggc
     3301 gtaatagcga agaggcccgc accgatcgcc cttcccaaca gttgcgcagc ctgaatggcg
     3361 aatgggnnnn nnnnnnnnnn nnnnnnnnnn nnnnnnnnnn nnnnnnnnnn nnnnnnnnnn
     3421 nnnnnnnnnn nnnnnnnnnn nnnnnnnnnn nnnnnnnnnn nnnnnnnnnn nnnnnnnnnn
     3481 nnnnnnnnnn cnnnnnnnnn nnnnnnnnnn nnnnnnnnnn nnnnnnnnnn nnnnnnnnnn
     3541 nnnnnnnnnn nnnnnnnnnn nnnnnnnnnn nnnnnnnnnn nnannnnnnn nnnnnnnnnn
     3601 nnnnnnnnnn nnnnnnnnnn nnnnnnnnnn nncctttgac gttggagtcc acgttcttta
     3661 atagtggact cttgttccaa actggaacaa cactcaaccc tatctcggtc tattcttttg
     3721 atttataagg gattttgccg atttcggcct attggttaaa aaatgagctg atttaacaaa
     3781 aatttaacgc gaattttaac aaaatattaa cgcttacaat ttaggtggca cttttcgggg
     3841 aaatgtgcgc ggaaccccta tttgtttatt tttctaaata cattcaaata tgtatccgct
     3901 catgagacaa taaccctgat aaatgcttca ataatattga aaaaggaaga gtatgagtat
     3961 tcaacatttc cgtgtcgccc ttattccctt ttttgcggca ttttgccttc ctgtttttgc
     4021 tcacccagaa acgctggtga aagtaaaaga tgctgaagat cagttgggtg cacgagtggg
     4081 ttacatcgaa ctggatctca acagcggtaa gatccttgag agttttcgcc ccgaagaacg
     4141 ttttccaatg atgagcactt ttaaagttct gctatgtggc gcggtattat cccgtattga
     4201 cgccgggcaa gagcaactcg gtcgccgcat acactattct cagaatgact tggttgagta
     4261 ctcaccagtc acagaaaagc atcttacgga tggcatgaca gtaagagaat tatgcagtgc
     4321 tgccataacc atgagtgata acactgcggc caacttactt ctgacaacga tcggaggacc
     4381 gaaggagcta accgcttttt tgcacaacat gggggatcat gtaactcgcc ttgatcgttg
     4441 ggaaccggag ctgaatgaag ccataccaaa cgacgagcgt gacaccacga tgcctgtagc
     4501 aatggcaaca acgttgcgca aactattaac tggcgaacta cttactctag cttcccggca
     4561 acaattaata gactggatgg aggcggataa agttgcagga ccacttctgc gctcggccct
     4621 tccggctggc tggtttattg ctgataaatc tggagccggt gagcgtgggt ctcgcggtat
     4681 cattgcagca ctggggccag atggtaagcc ctcccgtatc gtagttatct acacgacggg
     4741 gagtcaggca actatggatg aacgaaatag acagatcgct gagataggtg cctcactgat
     4801 taagcattgg taactgtcag accaagttta ctcatatata ctttagattg atttaaaact
     4861 tcatttttaa tttaaaagga tctaggtgaa gatccttttt gataatctca tgaccaaaat
     4921 cccttaacgt gagttttcgt tccactgagc gtcagacccc gtagaaaaga tcaaaggatc
     4981 ttcttgagat cctttttttc tgcgcgtaat ctgctgcttg caaacaaaaa aaccaccgct
     5041 accagcggtg gtttgtttgc cggatcaaga gctaccaact ctttttccga aggtaactgg
     5101 cttcagcaga gcgcagatac caaatactgt tcttctagtg tagccgtagt taggccacca
     5161 cttcaagaac tctgtagcac cgcctacata cctcgctctg ctaatcctgt taccagtggc
     5221 tgctgccagt ggcgataagt cgtgtcttac cgggttggac tcaagacgat agttaccgga
     5281 taaggcgcag cggtcgggct gaacgggggg ttcgtgcaca cagcccagct tggagcgaac
     5341 gacctacacc gaactgagat acctacagcg tgagctatga gaaagcgcca cgcttcccga
     5401 agggagaaag gcggacaggt atccggtaag cggcagggtc ggaacaggag agcgcacgag
     5461 ggagcttcca gggggaaacg cctggtatct ttatagtcct gtcgggtttc gccacctctg
     5521 acttgagcgt cgatttttgt gatgctcgtc aggggggcgg agcctatgga aaaacgccag
     5581 caacgcggcc tttttacggt tcctggcctt ttgctggcct tttgctcaca tgttctttcc
     5641 tgcgttatcc cctgattctg tggataaccg tattaccgcc tttgagtgag ctgataccgc
     5701 tcgccgcagc cgaacgaccg agcgcagcga gtcagtgagc gaggaagcgg aagagcgccc
     5761 aatacgcaaa ccgcctctcc ccgcgcgttg gccgattcat taatgcagct ggcacgacag
     5821 gtttcccgac tggaaagcgg gcagtgagcg caacgcaatt aatgtgagtt agctcactca
     5881 ttaggcaccc caggctttac actttatgct tccggctcgt atgttgtgtg gaattgtgag
     5941 cggataacaa tttcacacag gaaacagcta tgaccatgat tacgccaagc gcgcaattaa
     6001 ccctcactaa agggaacaaa agctggagct gcaagcttaa tgtagtctta tgcaatactc
     6061 ttgtagtctt gcaacatggt aacgatgagt tagcaacatg ccttacaagg agagaaaaag
     6121 caccgtgcat gccgattggt ggaagtaagg tggtacgatc gtgccttatt aggaaggcaa
     6181 cagacgggtc tgacatggat tggacgaacc actgaattgc cgcattgcag agatattgta
     6241 tttaagtgcc tagctcgata cataaacggg tctctctggt tagaccagat ctgagcctgg
     6301 gagctctctg gctaactagg gaacccactg cttaagcctc aataaagctt gccttgagtg
     6361 cttcaagtag tgtgtgcccg tctgttgtgt gactctggta actagagatc cctcagaccc
     6421 ttttagtcag tgtggaaaat ctctagcagt ggcgcccgaa cagggacttg aaagcgaaag
     6481 ggaaaccaga ggagctctct cgacgcagga ctcggcttgc tgaagcgcgc acggcaagag
     6541 gcgaggggcg gcgactggtg agtacgccaa aaattttgac tagcggaggc tagaaggaga
     6601 gagatgggtg cgagagcgtc agtattaagc gggggagaat tagatcgcga tgggaaaaaa
     6661 ttcggttaag gccaggggga aagaaaaaat ataaattaaa acatatagta tgggcaagca
     6721 gggagctaga acgattcgca gttaatcctg gcctgttaga aacatcagaa ggctgtagac
     6781 aaatactggg acagctacaa ccatcccttc agacaggatc agaagaactt agatcattat
     6841 ataatacagt agcaaccctc tattgtgtgc atcaaaggat agagataaaa gacaccaagg
     6901 aagctttaga caagatagag gaagagcaaa acaaaagtaa gaccaccgca cagcaagcgg
     6961 ccgctgatct tcagacctgg aggaggagat atgagggaca attggagaag tgaattatat
     7021 aaatataaag tagtaaaaat tgaaccatta ggagtagcac ccaccaaggc aaagagaaga
     7081 gtggtgcaga gagaaaaaag agcagtggga ataggagctt tgttccttgg gttcttggga
     7141 gcagcaggaa gcactatggg cgcagcgtca atgacgctga cggtacaggc cagacaatta
     7201 ttgtctggta tagtgcagca gcagaacaat ttgctgaggg ctattgaggc gcaacagcat
     7261 ctgttgcaac tcacagtctg gggcatcaag cagctccagg caagaatcct ggctgtggaa
     7321 agatacctaa aggatcaaca gctcctgggg atttggggtt gctctggaaa actcatttgc
     7381 accactgctg tgccttggaa tgctagttgg agtaataaat ctctggaaca gatttggaat
     7441 cacacgacct ggatggagtg ggacagagaa attaacaatt acacaagctt aatacactcc
     7501 ttaattgaag aatcgcaaaa ccagcaagaa aagaatgaac aagaattatt ggaattagat
     7561 aaatgggcaa gtttgtggaa ttggtttaac ataacaaatt ggctgtggta tataaaatta
     7621 ttcataatga tagtaggagg cttggtaggt ttaagaatag tttttgctgt actttctata
     7681 gtgaatagag ttaggcaggg atattcacca ttatcgtttc agacccacct cccaaccccg
     7741 aggggaccca gagagggcct atttcccatg attccttcat atttgcatat acgatacaag
     7801 gctgttagag agataattag aattaatttg actgtaaaca caaagatatt agtacaaaat
     7861 acgtgacgta gaaagtaata atttcttggg tagtttgcag ttttaaaatt atgttttaaa
     7921 atggactatc atatgcttac cgtaacttga aagtatttcg atttcttggc tttatatatc
     7981 ttgtggaaag gacgaaacac cgtgtactgc gtgtcgtgcg gggttttaga gctagaaata
     8041 gcaagttaaa ataaggctag tccgttatca acttgaaaaa gtggcaccga gtcggtgctt
     8101 ttttaagctt ggcgtaacta gatcttgaga caaatggcag tattcatcca caattttaaa
     8161 agaaaagggg ggattggggg gtacagtgca ggggaaagaa tagtagacat aatagcaaca
     8221 gacatacaaa ctaaagaatt acaaaaacaa attacaaaaa ttcaaaattt tcgggtttat
     8281 tacagggaca gcagagatcc actttggcgc cggctcgagg ggg
//
