[The description below was written by a language model from this plasmid's Addgene catalogue record and the feature table of its GenBank file.]
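Description:
GAK gRNA (BRDN0001148048) is a third-generation lentiviral guide RNA plasmid built on the lentiGuide-Puro backbone, carrying a single guide directed against human GAK (also known as DNAJC26). The 8.3 kb circular construct is propagated in E. coli at high copy from a ColE1/pUC-type origin under ampicillin selection (beta-lactamase). The backbone also carries an f1 origin, an SV40 origin and poly(A) signal, and residual lac, T7 and T3 promoter elements from its cloning-vector ancestry.

The lentiviral transfer cassette is driven in packaging cells by an RSV promoter fused to a truncated HIV-1 5' LTR, which makes genomic RNA production Tat-independent. It is followed by the Psi packaging signal, the Rev response element for nuclear export of the unspliced RNA, and a cPPT/CTS that aids nuclear import of the reverse-transcribed genome. The cassette ends in a U3-deleted, self-inactivating 3' LTR. Within it, the human U6 RNA polymerase III promoter transcribes the GAK-specific spacer joined to the Streptococcus pyogenes Cas9 guide scaffold. A separate EF-1-alpha promoter with its intron A expresses puromycin N-acetyltransferase, with a WPRE boosting transcript levels, so that transduced mammalian cells can be selected with puromycin.

The plasmid does not encode Cas9 and is meant to be paired with a separate Cas9 lentivector or used in cells that already express Cas9, to knock out GAK. It belongs to a human kinome guide collection associated with work on optimised sgRNA design. The depositors note that the guide was designed against a GenBank reference sequence that has since been withdrawn.
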