Addgene plasmid #76472: GAK gRNA (BRDN0001148048)
Purpose: 3rd generation lentiviral gRNA plasmid targeting human GAK
Depositing lab: John Doench & David Root. Depositing organization: Broad Institute. Publication: Optimized sgRNA design to maximize activity and minimize off-target effects of CRISPR-Cas9. Doench JG, Fusi N, Sullender M, Hegde M, Vaimberg EW, Donovan KF, Smith I, Tothova Z, Wilen C, Orchard R, Virgin HW, Listgarten J, Root DE. Nat Biotechnol. 2016 Jan 18. doi: 10.1038/nbt.3437. PubMed 26780180.
Backbone
  Vector backbone: lentiGuide-Puro
  Backbone manufacturer: Zhang Lab (Addgene plasmid # 52963)
  Vector type: Mammalian Expression, Lentiviral, CRISPR
  Selectable markers: Puromycin
Growth in bacteria
  Bacterial resistance: Ampicillin, 100 μg/mL
  Growth temperature: 37°C
  Growth strain: DH5alpha
  Copy number: High Copy
Gene/Insert
  Gene/Insert name: GAK (alt name: GAK)
  gRNA/shRNA sequence: TGTACTGCGTGTCGTGCGGG
  Species: H. sapiens (human)
  Entrez Gene: GAK (a.k.a. DNAJ26, DNAJC26)
  Promoter: hU6
  Cloning method: Unknown
  Sequencing primers: 5′ U6-F; 3′ pS2-R
Terms and licenses: Academic/Nonprofit Terms; Industry Terms: Not Available to Industry
Depositor comments: The gRNA was designed to target a Genbank reference sequence which has since been removed from the database. Note that this plasmid does NOT contain Cas9. It should be used in conjunction with lentiCas9-Blast (Addgene #52962) or otherwise with cell lines already expressing Cas9. Browse the full kinome gRNA library at http://www.addgene.org/pooled-library/broadgpp-human-kinome/ or visit http://www.broadinstitute.org/rnai/public/ for detailed protocols and information.
How to cite: GAK gRNA (BRDN0001148048) was a gift from John Doench & David Root (Addgene plasmid # 76472 ; http://n2t.net/addgene:76472 ; RRID:Addgene_76472)
