>Addgene plasmid #76472 | GAK gRNA (BRDN0001148048) | depositor partial sequence | sequence record 143932 | Target Sequence
TGTACTGCGTGTCGTGCGGG
