>Addgene plasmid #76472 | GAK gRNA (BRDN0001148048) | addgene partial sequence | sequence record 185903 | hU6-F
TAGAAAGTAATAATTTCTTGGGTAGTTTGCAGTTTTAAAATTATGTTTTAAAATGGACTATCATATGCTT
ACCGTAACTTGAAAGTATTTCGATTTCTTGGCTTTATATATCTTGTGGAAAGGACGAAACACCGTGTACT
GCGTGTCGTGCGGGGTTTTAGAGCTAGAAATAGCAAGTTAAAATAAGGCTAGTCCGTTATCAACTTGAAA
AAGTGGCACCGAGTCGGTGCTTTTTTAAGCTTGGCGTAACTAGATCTTGAGACAAATGGCAGTATTCATC
CACAATTTTAAAAGAAAAGGGGGGATTGGGGGGTACAGTGCAGGGGAAAGAATAGTAGACATAATAGCAA
CAGACATACAAACTAAAGAATTACAAAAACAAATTACAAAAATTCAAAATTTTCGGGTTTATTACAGGGA
CAGCAGAGATCCACTTTGGCGCCGGCTCGAGGGGGCCCGGGTGCAAAGATGGATAAAGTTTTAAACAGAG
AGGAATCTTTGCAGCTAATGGACCTTCTAGGTCTTGAAAGGAGTGGGAATTGGCTCCGGTGCCCGTCAGT
GGGCAGAGCG
